>Addgene plasmid #98497 | BB1_34 | addgene full sequence | sequence record 190958 | Addgene NGS Result
CCACTGGCAGCAGCCACTGGTAACAGGATTAGCAGAGCGAGGTATGTAGGCGGTGCTACAGAGTTCTTGA
AGTGGTGGCCTAACTACGGCTACACTAGAAGAACAGTATTTGGTATCTGCGCTCTGCTGAAGCCAGTTAC
CTCGGAAAAAGAGTTGGTAGCTCTTGATCCGGCAAACAAACCACCGCTGGTAGCGGTGGTTTTTTTGTTT
GCAAGCAGCAGATTACGCGCAGAAAAAAAGGATCTCAAGAAGATCCTTTGATTTTCTACCGAAGAAAGGC
CCACCCGTGTAAAACGACGGCCAGTTTATCTAGTCAGCTTGATTCTAGCTGATCGTGGACCGGAAGGTGA
GCCAGTGAGTTGATTGCAGTCCAGTTACGCTGGAGTCTGAGGCTCGTCCTGAATGATATGCGGCCTCGAA
TTCGAAGACGCGCTTTGAGACCGGATCCATCTCGAGGGTCTCACGCTGCGTCTTCGAATTCGCGCGTGAT
CTTACGGCATTATACGTATGATCGGTCCACGATCAGCTAGATTATCTAGTCAGCTTGATGTCATAGCTGT
TTCCTGAGGCTCAATACTGACCATTTAAATCATACCTGACCTCCATAGCAGAAAGTCAAAAGCCTCCGAC
CGGAGGCTTTTGACTTGATCGGCACGTAAGAGGTTCCAACTTTCACCATAATGAAATAAGATCACTACCG
GGCGTATTTTTTGAGTTATCGAGATTTTCAGGAGCTAAGGAAGCTAAAATGAGCCATATTCAACGGGAAA
CGTCTTGCTTGAAGCCGCGATTAAATTCCAACATGGATGCTGATTTATATGGGTATAAATGGGCTCGCGA
TAATGTCGGGCAATCAGGTGCGACAATCTATCGATTGTATGGGAAGCCCGATGCGCCAGAGTTGTTTCTG
AAACATGGCAAAGGTAGCGTTGCCAATGATGTTACAGATGAGATGGTCAGGCTAAACTGGCTGACGGAAT
TTATGCCTCTTCCGACCATCAAGCATTTTATCCGTACTCCTGATGATGCATGGTTACTCACCACTGCGAT
CCCAGGGAAAACAGCATTCCAGGTATTAGAAGAATATCCTGATTCAGGTGAAAATATTGTTGATGCGCTG
GCAGTGTTCCTGCGCCGGTTGCATTCGATTCCTGTTTGTAATTGTCCTTTTAACGGCGATCGCGTATTTC
GTCTCGCTCAGGCGCAATCACGAATGAATAACGGTTTGGTTGGTGCGAGTGATTTTGATGACGAGCGTAA
TGGCTGGCCTGTTGAACAAGTCTGGAAAGAAATGCATAAACTCTTGCCATTCTCACCGGATTCAGTCGTC
ACTCATGGTGATTTCTCACTTGATAACCTTATTTTTGACGAGGGGAAATTAATAGGTTGTATTGATGTTG
GACGAGTCGGAATCGCAGACCGATACCAGGATCTTGCCATCCTATGGAACTGCCTCGGTGAGTTTTCTCC
TTCATTACAGAAACGGCTTTTTCAAAAATATGGTATTGATAATCCTGATATGAATAAATTGCAGTTTCAC
TTGATGCTCGATGAGTTTTTCTAATGAGGACCTAAATGTAATCACCTGGCTCACCTTCGGGTGGGCCTTT
CTGCGTTGCTGGCGTTTTTCCATAGGCTCCGCCCCCCTGACGAGCATCACAAAAATCGATGCTCAAGTCA
GAGGTGGCGAAACCCGACAGGACTATAAAGATACCAGGCGTTTCCCCCTGGAAGCTCCCTCGTGCGCTCT
CCTGTTCCGACCCTGCCGCTTACCGGATACCTGTCCGCCTTTCTCCCTTCGGGAAGCGTGGCGCTTTCTC
ATAGCTCACGCTGTAGGTATCTCAGTTCGGTGTAGGTCGTTCGCTCCAAGCTGGGCTGTGTGCACGAACC
CCCCGTTCAGCCCGACCGCTGCGCCTTATCCGGTAACTATCGTCTTGAGTCCAACCCGGTAAGACACGAC
TTATCG
Features (pLannotate 1.2.2; 7 found; start..end, strand, type, name):
    270..289     -  terminator     T3Te terminator (fragment): phage T3 early transcription terminator
    288..305     -  CDS            lacZα (fragment): LacZα fragment of β-galactosidase; lacZ fragment
    614..645     +  terminator     tonB terminator: bidirectional E. coli tonB-P14 transcription terminator
    646..748     +  promoter       cat promoter: promoter of the E. coli cat gene encoding chloramphenicol acetyltransferase
    749..1564    +  CDS            KanR: aminoglycoside phosphotransferase; aph(3')-Ia; confers resistance to kanamycin in bacteria or G418 (Geneticin®) in eukaryotes
   1588..1615    +  terminator     T7Te terminator: phage T7 early transcription terminator
   1627..248     -  rep_origin     ori (across the origin): high-copy-number ColE1/pMB1/pBR322/pUC origin of replication
