[The description below was written by a language model from this plasmid's Addgene catalogue record and pLannotate feature annotations shown in this document.]
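Description:
BB1_34 is an empty level-1 backbone ("BB1") from the GoldenPiCS toolkit, a Golden Gate-derived modular cloning system developed for synthetic biology in the yeast Pichia pastoris. It is catalogued as a bacterial vector with no insert, and its stated purpose is to receive terminator parts, so it serves as an entry plasmid in which individual terminator modules are stored before being combined with other parts in later assembly steps. The "34" in the name presumably refers to the pair of fusion sites flanking the cloning position, but the record does not describe these sites or name the type IIS enzymes used.

The plasmid is very small, about 1.9 to 2.0 kb, and consists almost entirely of maintenance functions for E. coli. A high-copy ColE1/pUC-type origin drives replication. Selection relies on a kanamycin resistance gene, aph(3')-Ia, which is transcribed from the cat promoter. This cassette is insulated by the bidirectional tonB terminator upstream and the phage T7 early terminator downstream. A fragment of the phage T3 early terminator lies next to the origin and probably helps shield the cloning region from read-through transcription. The only other annotation is a very short lacZα fragment, too small to encode a functional screening marker and most likely a remnant of polylinker sequence. The stretch of roughly 300 bp between this fragment and the tonB terminator carries no annotation. No yeast origin, yeast selection marker or genomic integration sequence is annotated, consistent with a plasmid used only for holding parts in bacteria rather than for direct use in Pichia.
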