Addgene plasmid #98497: BB1_34
Purpose: (Empty Backbone) empty BB1 for terminator cloning
Depositing lab: Brigitte Gasser & Diethard Mattanovich & Michael Sauer. Depositing organization: Universitaet fur Bodenkultur Wien (BOKU-WIEN). Publication: GoldenPiCS: a Golden Gate-derived modular cloning system for applied synthetic biology in the yeast Pichia pastoris. Prielhofer R, Barrero JJ, Steuer S, Gassler T, Zahrl R, Baumann K, Sauer M, Mattanovich D, Gasser B, Marx H. BMC Syst Biol. 2017 Dec 8;11(1):123. doi: 10.1186/s12918-017-0492-3. PubMed 29221460.
Backbone
  Vector backbone: BB1
  Backbone size (bp): 1938
  Vector type: Bacterial Expression
Growth in bacteria
  Bacterial resistance: Kanamycin, 50 μg/mL
  Growth temperature: 37°C
  Growth strain: DH10B
  Copy number: High Copy
Gene/Insert
  Gene/Insert name: None
Terms and licenses: Academic/Nonprofit Terms; Industry Terms: Not Available to Industry
How to cite: BB1_34 was a gift from Brigitte Gasser & Diethard Mattanovich & Michael Sauer (Addgene plasmid # 98497 ; http://n2t.net/addgene:98497 ; RRID:Addgene_98497)
